>Addgene plasmid #127957 | pCMVd2-mCherry-Dr-TrkA | addgene full sequence | sequence record 259311 | Addgene NGS Result
TTTCCATAGGCTCCGCCCCCCTGACGAGCATCACAAAAATCGACGCTCAAGTCAGAGGTGGCGAAACCCG
ACAGGACTATAAAGATACCAGGCGTTTCCCCCTGGAAGCTCCCTCGTGCGCTCTCCTGTTCCGACCCTGC
CGCTTACCGGATACCTGTCCGCCTTTCTCCCTTCGGGAAGCGTGGCGCTTTCTCATAGCTCACGCTGTAG
GTATCTCAGTTCGGTGTAGGTCGTTCGCTCCAAGCTGGGCTGTGTGCACGAACCCCCCGTTCAGCCCGAC
CGCTGCGCCTTATCCGGTAACTATCGTCTTGAGTCCAACCCGGTAAGACACGACTTATCGCCACTGGCAG
CAGCCACTGGTAACAGGATTAGCAGAGCGAGGTATGTAGGCGGTGCTACAGAGTTCTTGAAGTGGTGGCC
TAACTACGGCTACACTAGAAGGACAGTATTTGGTATCTGCGCTCTGCTGAAGCCAGTTACCTTCGGAAAA
AGAGTTGGTAGCTCTTGATCCGGCAAACAAACCACCGCTGGTAGCGGTGGTTTTTTTGTTTGCAAGCAGC
AGATTACGCGCAGAAAAAAAGGATTTCAAGAAGATCCTTTGATCTTTTCTACGGGGTCTGACGCTCAGTG
GAACGAAAACTCACGTTAAGGGATTTTGGTCATGAGATTATCAAAAAGGATCTTCACCTAGATCCTTTTA
TAGTCCGGAAATACAGGAACGCACGCTGGATGGCCCTTCGCTGGGATGGTGAAACCATGAAAAATGGCAG
CTTCAGTGGATTAAGTGGGGGTAATGTGGCCTGTACCCTCTGGTTGCATAGGTATTCATACGGTTAAAAT
TTATCAGGCGCGATTGCGGCAGTTTTTCGGGTGGTTTGTTGCCATTTTTACCTGTCTGCTGCCGTGATCG
CGCTGAACGCGTTTTAGCGGTGCGTACAATTAAGGGATTATGGTAAATCCACTTACTGTCTGCCCTCGTA
GCCATCGAGATAAACCGCAGTACTCCGGCCACGATGCGTCCGGCGTAGAGGATCGAGATCTGACGCAAAT
GGGCGGTAGGCGTGTACGGTGGGAGGTCTATATAAGCAGAGCTGGTTTAGTGAACCGTCAGATCACTAGA
AGCTTGGTACCATGGGATGTATTAAATCAAAAAGGAAAGACGCTAGCAAGGGCGAGGAGGATAACATGGC
CATCATCAAGGAGTTCATGCGCTTCAAGGTGCACATGGAGGGCTCCGTGAACGGCCACGAGTTCGAGATC
GAGGGCGAGGGCGAGGGCCGCCCCTACGAGGGCACCCAGACCGCCAAGCTGAAGGTGACCAAGGGTGGCC
CCCTGCCCTTCGCCTGGGACATCCTGTCCCCTCAGTTCATGTACGGCTCCAAGGCCTACGTGAAGCACCC
CGCCGACATCCCCGACTACTTGAAGCTGTCCTTCCCCGAGGGCTTCAAGTGGGAGCGCGTGATGAACTTC
GAGGACGGCGGCGTGGTGACCGTGACCCAGGACTCCTCCCTGCAGGACGGCGAGTTCATCTACAAGGTGA
AGCTGCGCGGCACCAACTTCCCCTCCGACGGCCCCGTAATGCAGAAGAAGACCATGGGCTGGGAGGCCTC
CTCCGAGCGGATGTACCCCGAGGACGGCGCCCTGAAGGGCGAGATCAAGCAGAGGCTGAAGCTGAAGGAC
GGCGGCCACTACGACGCTGAGGTCAAGACCACCTACAAGGCCAAGAAGCCCGTGCAGCTGCCCGGCGCCT
ACAACGTCAACATCAAGTTGGACATCACCTCCCACAACGAGGACTACACCATCGTGGAACAGTACGAACG
CGCCGAGGGCCGCCACTCCACCGGCGGCATGGACGAGCTGTACAAGGAATTCAGTGCTGGTAGTGCTGGT
AGTGCTGGCACCGGTATGAGCCGGGACCCGTTGCCCTTTTTTCCACCGCTTTACCTTGGTGGCCCGGAAA
TTACCACCGAGAACTGCGAGCGCGAGCCGATTCATATTCCCGGCAGCATCCAGCCGCACGGCGCCCTGCT
CACTGCCGACGGGCACAGCGGCGAGGTGCTCCAGATGAGCCTCAACGCGGCCACTTTTCTGGGACAGGAA
CCCACAGTGCTGCGCGGACAGACCCTCGCCGCACTGCTGCCCGAGCAGTGGCCCGCGCTGCAAGCGGCCC
TGCCCCCCGGCTGCCCCGACGCCCTGCAATACCGCGCAACGCTGGACTGGCCTGCCGCCGGGCACCTTTC
GCTGACGGTGCACCGGGTCGGCGAGTTGCTGATTCTGGAGTTCGAGCCGACGGAGGCCTGGGACAGCACC
GGGCCGCACGCGCTGCGCAACGCGATGTTCGCGCTCGAAAGTGCCCCCAACCTGCGGGCGCTGGCCGAGG
TGGCGACCCAGACGGTCCGCGAGCTGACGGGCTTTGACCGGGTGATGCTCTACAAATTTGCCCCCGACGC
CACCGGCGAAGTGATTGCCGAGGCCCGCCGTGAGGGGCTGCACGCCTTTCTGGGCCACCGTTTTCCCGCG
TCGGACATTCCGGCGCAGGCCCGCGCGCTCTACACCCGGCACCTGCTGCGCCTGACCGCCGACACCCGCG
CCGCCGCCGTGCCGCTCGATCCCGTCCTCAACCCGCAGACGAATGCGCCCACCCCGCTGGGCGGCGCCGT
GCTGCGCGCCACCTCGCCCATGCACATGCAGTACCTGCGGAACATGGGCGTCGGGTCGAGCCTGTCGGTG
TCGGTGGTGGTCGGCGGCCAGCTCTGGGGCCTGATCGCCTGCCACCACCAGACGCCCTACGTGTTGCCGC
CCGACCTGCGAACCACGCTCGAATACCTGGGCCGCTTGCTGAGCCTGCAAGTTCAGGTCAAGGAAGCGGC
GGACGTGGCGGCCTTTCGCCAGAGCCTGCGGGAGCACCACGCGCGGGTGGCCCTCGCGGCGGCGCACTCG
CTCTCGCCGCACGACACCCTCAGTGACCCGGCGCTTGACCTGCTGGGCCTGATGCGGGCCGGGGGCCTGA
TTCTGCGTTTCGAGGGCCGCTGGCAGACGTTGGGTGAAGTGCCGCCTGCCCCGGCGGTGGACGCGCTGCT
GGCGTGGCTCGAAACCCAGCCGGGCGCCCTGGTCCAGACCGACGCGCTAGGCCAACTGTGGCCCGCCGGC
GCCGATCTCGCCCCCAGCGCAGCGGGCCTGCTCGCCATCAGCGTGGGCGAGGGCTGGTCGGAGTGCCTCG
TCTGGCTGCGGCCCGAACTGCGGCTGGAGGTCGCCTGGGGCGGGGCCACTCCTGACCAGGCGAAAGACGA
CCTCGGGCCGCGCCACTCATTCGACACCTACCTCGAAGAAAAACGCGGCTACGCCGAGCCCTGGCATCCC
GGCGAAATCGAGGAGGCGCAGGATCTACGTGACACATTGACCGGGGCGCTGGGCGAGGCAGAGGCAGCAG
CAAAGGAGGCAGCAGCAAAGGAAGCGGCGGCGAAAGAAGCGGCGGCGAAAGCGAACAAATGTGGACAGAG
GAGCAAATTTGGGATCAACCGCCCTGCTGTGCTGGCGCCAGAGGATGGGCTGGCCATGTCCCTACACTTC
ATGACACTGGGTGGCAGTTCTCTTTCCCCTACTGAGGGCAAAGGCTCCGGACTCCAGGGCCACATCATGG
AGAACCCACAGTACTTCAGTGATACCTGTGTCCACCATATCAAGCGCCAGGACATCATTCTCAAGTGGGA
GCTAGGGGAGGGAGCCTTTGGAAAGGTCTTTCTTGCTGAGTGCTACAACCTTCTGAATGATCAGGACAAG
ATGCTGGTGGCTGTCAAGGCACTGAAGGAGACATCTGAGAATGCTCGTCAGGACTTCCATCGTGAGGCAG
AGCTGCTCACCATGCTACAGCACCAACACATCGTACGCTTCTTTGGAGTCTGCACGGAGGGTGGCCCATT
GCTCATGGTCTTCGAGTACATGCGCCATGGGGACCTCAACCGTTTCCTCCGGTCCCACGGACCTGATGCA
AAACTGCTGGCTGGCGGCGAGGATGTGGCTCCTGGTCCTTTGGGCCTTGGGCAGCTTCTGGCTGTGGCTA
GCCAGGTGGCTGCTGGTATGGTGTACCTAGCCAGCCTGCACTTTGTGCACCGGGACCTGGCCACACGCAA
CTGTCTGGTGGGTCAGGGACTAGTGGTCAAGATTGGAGACTTCGGCATGAGCAGGGACATCTACAGCACA
GACTACTACCGTGTGGGAGGTCGGACCATGCTGCCCATCCGCTGGATGCCTCCAGAGAGCATCCTCTACC
GCAAGTTCAGCACCGAGAGTGATGTGTGGAGCTTCGGGGTGGTGCTCTGGGAGATCTTCACCTATGGAAA
GCAACCCTGGTACCAGCTCTCCAACACTGAGGCGATCGAGTGCATCACGCAGGGCCGGGAGCTGGAGCGG
CCGCGCGCCTGCCCTCCTGATGTCTACGCCATCATGCGCGGCTGCTGGCAGCGTGAGCCGCAACAGCGCC
TCAGCATGAAGGATGTGCACGCGCGGCTGCAGGCCTTGGCACAGGCGCCACCGAGTTACCTGGACGTTCT
GGGCTAGCTCGAGCCAACCACTGAGGATCTGTACTTTCAGAGCGATAACGATGGATCCAGTCTCCCCGGG
AGCTCATATGTGTCACTTAAGTATATCTAGAGTCGACCTGCAGGCATGCAAGCTGATCCGGCTGCTAACA
AAGCCCGAAAGGAAGCTGAGTTGGCTGCTGCCACCGCTGAGCAATAACTAGCATAACCCCTTGGGGCGGC
CGCTTCGAGCAGACATGATAAGATACATTGATGAGTTTGGACAAACCACAACTAGAATGCAGTGAAAAAA
ATGCTTTATTTGTGAAATTTGTGATGCTATTGCTTTATTTGTAACCATTATAAGCTGCAATAAACAAGTT
AACAACAACAATTGCATTCATTTTATGTTTCAGGTTCAGGGGGAGATGTGGGAGGTTTTTTTAAGCAAGT
AAAACCTCTACAAATGTGGTAAAATCGTATTCTAATGGAGCCTCTTTGCGCTTGCGTTTTCCCTTGTCCA
GATAGCCCAGTAGCTGACATTCATCCGGGGTCAGCACCGTTTCTGCGGACTGGCTTTCTACGTGTTCCGC
TTCCTTTAGCAGCCCTTGCGCCCTGAGTGCTTGCGGCAGCGTGAGCTTCAAAAGAATTGCCAGCTGGGGC
GCCCTCTGGTAAGGTTGGGAAGCCCTGCAAAGTAAACTGGATGGCTTTCTTGCCGCCAAGGATCTGATGG
CGCAGGGGATCAAGATCTGATCAAGAGACAGGATGACGGTCGTTTCGCATGCTTGAACAAGATGGATTGC
ACGCAGGTTCTCCGGCCGCTTGGGTGGAGAGGCTATTCGGCTATGACTGGGCACAACAGACAATCGGCTG
CTCTGATGCCGCCGTGTTCCGGCTGTCAGCGCAGGGGCGCCCGGTTCTTTTTGTCAAGACCGACCTGTCC
GGTGCCCTGAATGAACTGCAGGACGAGGCAGCGCGGCTATCGTGGCTGGCCACGACGGGCGTTCCTTGCG
CAGCTGTGCTCGACGTTGTCACTGAAGCGGGAAGGGACTGGCTGCTATTGGGCGAAGTGCCGGGGCAGGA
TCTCCTGTCATCTCACCTTGCTCCTGCCGAGAAAGTATCCATCATGGCTGATGCAATGCGGCGGCTGCAT
ACGCTTGATCCGGCTACCTGCCCATTCGACCACCAAGCGAAACATCGCATCGAGCGAGCACGCACTCGGA
TGGAAGCCGGTCTTGTCGATCAGGATGATCTGGACGAAGAGCATCAGGGGCTCGCGCCAGCCGAACTGTT
CGCCAGGCTCAAGGCGCGTATGCCGGATGGTGAGGATCTCGTCGTGACTCATGGCGATGCCTGCTTGCCG
AATATCATGGTGGAAAATGGCCGCTTTTCTGGATTCATCGACTGTGGCCGGCTGGGTGTGGCGGACCGCT
ATCAGGACATAGCGTTGGCTACCCGTGATATTGCTGAAGAGCTTGGCGGCGAATGGGCTGACCGCTTCCT
CGTGCTTTACGGTATCGCCGCTCCCGATTCGCAGCGCATCGCCTTCTATCGCCTTCTTGACGAGTTCTTC
TGAGCGGGACTCTGGGGTTCGAAATGACCGACCAAGCGACGCCCAACCGGTATCAGCTCACTCAAAGGCG
GTAATACGGTTATCCACAGAATCAGGGGATAACGCAGGAAAGAACATGTGAGCAAAAGGCCAGCAAAAGG
CCAGGAACCGTAAAAAGGCCGCGTTGCTGGCGTT
Features (pLannotate 1.2.2; 16 found; start..end, strand, type, name):
      1..589     -  rep_origin     ori: high-copy-number ColE1/pMB1/pBR322/pUC origin of replication
    705..988     +  misc_feature   cer region: ColE1-derived recombination site that helps to maintain plasmids as monomers
   1042..1093    +  promoter       CMVd2 promoter: truncated human cytomegalovirus (CMV) immediate early promoter that yields moderately reduced expression relative to the full-length promoter
   1165..1866    +  CDS            mCherry: mCherry is a basic (constitutively fluorescent) red fluorescent protein published in 2004, derived from Discosoma sp.. It is reported to be a very rapidly-maturing monomer with low acid sensitivity.
   1906..2868    +  CDS            DrCBD: DrCBD is a basic (constitutively fluorescent) long stokes shift fluorescent protein published in 2009, derived from Deinococcus radiodurans. It requires the cofactor biliverdin for fluorescence.
   3484..4554    +  CDS            Ntrk1 (fragment): NTRK1_RAT - Also known as Trk, Trka. Experimental evidence at protein level: Swiss-Prot protein existence level 1. Receptor tyrosine kinase involved in the development and the maturation of the central and peripheral nervous systems through regulation of proliferation, differentiation and survival of sympathetic and nervous neurons. High affinity receptor for NGF which is its primary ligand (PubMed:1312719, PubMed:1850821). Can also bind and be activated by NTF3/neurotrophin-3. However, NTF3 only supports axonal extension through NTRK1 but has no effect on neuron survival. Upon dimeric NGF lig
   4573..4593    +  CDS            TEV site: tobacco etch virus (TEV) protease recognition and cleavage site
   4646..4674    +  misc_feature   MCS (fragment): pUC18/19 multiple cloning site
   4681..4730    +  CDS            SET1 (fragment): solubility-enhancement tag derived from T7 phage gene 10B
   4738..4757    +  terminator     T7 terminator (fragment): transcription terminator for bacteriophage T7 RNA polymerase
   4779..4900    -  polyA_signal   SV40 poly(A) signal: SV40 polyadenylation signal
   4923..4991    -  CDS            large T antigen (fragment): large T antigen from SV40 (simian virus 40)
   5012..5164    -  CDS            tnpA (fragment): TN5P_ECOLX - Also known as tnp. Experimental evidence at protein level: Swiss-Prot protein existence level 1. Mediates transposition of transposon Tn5 by a 'cut and paste' mechanism. First, the monomeric transposase binds the 19 bp inverted DNA repeats flanking the transposon. Then, dimerization of the DNA- bound transposase creates a synaptic DNA complex. After nicking of the first DNA strand, excision of the transposon proceeds through a series of intermediates. The transposase then mediates the insertion of the transposon at a new site by strand transfer. The activity of the wild- type tran
   5166..5267    +  CDS            tnpA (fragment): TN5P_ECOLX - Also known as tnp. Experimental evidence at protein level: Swiss-Prot protein existence level 1. Mediates transposition of transposon Tn5 by a 'cut and paste' mechanism. First, the monomeric transposase binds the 19 bp inverted DNA repeats flanking the transposon. Then, dimerization of the DNA- bound transposase creates a synaptic DNA complex. After nicking of the first DNA strand, excision of the transposon proceeds through a series of intermediates. The transposase then mediates the insertion of the transposon at a new site by strand transfer. The activity of the wild- type tran
   5299..6093    +  CDS            NeoR/KanR: aminoglycoside phosphotransferase from Tn5; aph(3')-II (or nptII); confers resistance to neomycin, kanamycin, and G418 (Geneticin®)
   6138..6217    -  rep_origin     RSF ori (fragment): Plasmids containing the RSF 1030 origin of replication can be propagated in E. coli cells that contain additional plasmids with compatible origins.
