[The description below was written by a language model from this plasmid's Addgene catalogue record and pLannotate feature annotations shown in this document.]
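Description:
pCMVd2-mCherry-Dr-TrkA is a 6.3 kb mammalian expression plasmid on the pCMVd2 backbone, encoding a synthetic, membrane-targeted fusion protein for optical control of TrkA signalling. It is propagated in E. coli under kanamycin selection through a Tn5-derived NeoR/KanR (aminoglycoside phosphotransferase) gene. The annotation finds a ColE1/pUC-type origin together with a cer site, which helps keep plasmids monomeric. The catalogue lists the plasmid as low copy even though the origin is annotated as a high-copy type. No eukaryotic promoter is annotated upstream of the resistance gene, so the record does not establish that the plasmid can be used for G418 selection in mammalian cells.

Expression is driven by the CMVd2 promoter, a truncated CMV immediate-early promoter that gives moderately lower expression than the full-length version. The insert name indicates an N-terminal myristoylation signal (not separately annotated), then mCherry as a red fluorescent marker, a 3xSAG linker, a Deinococcus radiodurans bacteriophytochrome portion, a helical linker ("hel-4") and a TrkA segment. The feature table detects the biliverdin-binding chromophore domain (DrCBD) of the phytochrome and a fragment matching rat Ntrk1. An unannotated stretch lies between them, presumably containing the rest of the photosensory module and the linker. The associated publication title concerns neurotrophin receptor tyrosine kinases regulated with near-infrared light, consistent with the phytochrome acting as a light-responsive module controlling the kinase portion at the membrane, with mCherry reporting expression and localisation.

Downstream of the fusion are a TEV site, MCS remnant, SET1 and T7 terminator fragments, apparently vector carry-over. An SV40 poly(A) signal is annotated on the reverse strand.
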