Addgene plasmid #127957: pCMVd2-mCherry-Dr-TrkA
Purpose: Myr mCherryDrTrkA expression in mammalian cells
Depositing lab: Vladislav Verkhusha. Publication: Neurotrophin receptor tyrosine kinases regulated with near-infrared light. Leopold AV, Chernov KG, Shemetov AA, Verkhusha VV. Nat Commun. 2019 Mar 8;10(1):1129. doi: 10.1038/s41467-019-08988-3. PubMed 30850602.
Backbone
  Vector backbone: pCMVd2
  Vector type: Mammalian Expression
Growth in bacteria
  Bacterial resistance: Kanamycin, 50 μg/mL
  Growth temperature: 37°C
  Growth strain: DH5alpha
  Copy number: Low Copy
Gene/Insert
  Gene/Insert name: Myr-mCherry-3xSAG-Dr-hel-4- TrkA (alt name: mCherryDrTrkA)
  Species: Synthetic
  Cloning method: Restriction Enzyme; 5′ cloning site Unknown (unknown if destroyed)
Terms and licenses: Academic/Nonprofit Terms; Industry Terms: Not Available to Industry
How to cite: pCMVd2-mCherry-Dr-TrkA was a gift from Vladislav Verkhusha (Addgene plasmid # 127957 ; http://n2t.net/addgene:127957 ; RRID:Addgene_127957)
