>Addgene plasmid #127957 | pCMVd2-mCherry-Dr-TrkA | depositor partial sequence | sequence record 259246 | pCMVd2-mCherry-Dr-TrkA sequence 3423 bps
ATGGGATGTATTAAATCAAAAAGGAAAGACGCTAGCAAGGGCGAGGAGGATAACATGGCCATCATCAAGG
AGTTCATGCGCTTCAAGGTGCACATGGAGGGCTCCGTGAACGGCCACGAGTTCGAGATCGAGGGCGAGGG
CGAGGGCCGCCCCTACGAGGGCACCCAGACCGCCAAGCTGAAGGTGACCAAGGGTGGCCCCCTGCCCTTC
GCCTGGGACATCCTGTCCCCTCAGTTCATGTACGGCTCCAAGGCCTACGTGAAGCACCCCGCCGACATCC
CCGACTACTTGAAGCTGTCCTTCCCCGAGGGCTTCAAGTGGGAGCGCGTGATGAACTTCGAGGACGGCGG
CGTGGTGACCGTGACCCAGGACTCCTCCCTGCAGGACGGCGAGTTCATCTACAAGGTGAAGCTGCGCGGC
ACCAACTTCCCCTCCGACGGCCCCGTAATGCAGAAGAAGACCATGGGCTGGGAGGCCTCCTCCGAGCGGA
TGTACCCCGAGGACGGCGCCCTGAAGGGCGAGATCAAGCAGAGGCTGAAGCTGAAGGACGGCGGCCACTA
CGACGCTGAGGTCAAGACCACCTACAAGGCCAAGAAGCCCGTGCAGCTGCCCGGCGCCTACAACGTCAAC
ATCAAGTTGGACATCACCTCCCACAACGAGGACTACACCATCGTGGAACAGTACGAACGCGCCGAGGGCC
GCCACTCCACCGGCGGCATGGACGAGCTGTACAAGGAATTCAGTGCTGGTAGTGCTGGTAGTGCTGGCAC
CGGTATGAGCCGGGACCCGTTGCCCTTTTTTCCACCGCTTTACCTTGGTGGCCCGGAAATTACCACCGAG
AACTGCGAGCGCGAGCCGATTCATATTCCCGGCAGCATCCAGCCGCACGGCGCCCTGCTCACTGCCGACG
GGCACAGCGGCGAGGTGCTCCAGATGAGCCTCAACGCGGCCACTTTTCTGGGACAGGAACCCACAGTGCT
GCGCGGACAGACCCTCGCCGCACTGCTGCCCGAGCAGTGGCCCGCGCTGCAAGCGGCCCTGCCCCCCGGC
TGCCCCGACGCCCTGCAATACCGCGCAACGCTGGACTGGCCTGCCGCCGGGCACCTTTCGCTGACGGTGC
ACCGGGTCGGCGAGTTGCTGATTCTGGAATTCGAGCCGACGGAGGCCTGGGACAGCACCGGGCCGCACGC
GCTGCGCAACGCGATGTTCGCGCTCGAAAGTGCCCCCAACCTGCGGGCGCTGGCCGAGGTGGCGACCCAG
ACGGTCCGCGAGCTGACGGGCTTTGACCGGGTGATGCTCTACAAATTTGCCCCCGACGCCACCGGCGAAG
TGATTGCCGAGGCCCGCCGTGAGGGGCTGCACGCCTTTCTGGGCCACCGTTTTCCCGCGTCGGACATTCC
GGCGCAGGCCCGCGCGCTCTACACCCGGCACCTGCTGCGCCTGACCGCCGACACCCGCGCCGCCGCCGTG
CCGCTCGATCCCGTCCTCAACCCGCAGACGAATGCGCCCACCCCGCTGGGCGGCGCCGTGCTGCGCGCCA
CCTCGCCCATGCACATGCAGTACCTGCGGAACATGGGCGTCGGGTCGAGCCTGTCGGTGTCGGTGGTGGT
CGGCGGCCAGCTCTGGGGCCTGATCGCCTGCCACCACCAGACGCCCTACGTGTTGCCGCCCGACCTGCGA
ACCACGCTCGAATACCTGGGCCGCTTGCTGAGCCTGCAAGTTCAGGTCAAGGAAGCGGCGGACGTGGCGG
CCTTTCGCCAGAGCCTGCGGGAGCACCACGCGCGGGTGGCCCTCGCGGCGGCGCACTCGCTCTCGCCGCA
CGACACCCTCAGTGACCCGGCGCTTGACCTGCTGGGCCTGATGCGGGCCGGGGGCCTGATTCTGCGTTTC
GAGGGCCGCTGGCAGACGTTGGGTGAAGTGCCGCCTGCCCCGGCGGTGGACGCGCTGCTGGCGTGGCTCG
AAACCCAGCCGGGCGCCCTGGTCCAGACCGACGCGCTGGGCCAACTGTGGCCCGCCGGCGCCGATCTCGC
CCCCAGCGCAGCGGGCCTGCTCGCCATCAGCGTGGGCGAGGGCTGGTCGGAGTGCCTCGTCTGGCTGCGG
CCCGAACTGCGGCTGGAGGTCGCCTGGGGCGGGGCCACTCCTGACCAGGCGAAAGACGACCTCGGGCCGC
GCCACTCATTCGACACCTACCTCGAAGAAAAACGCGGCTACGCCGAGCCCTGGCATCCCGGCGAAATCGA
GGAGGCGCAGGATCTACGTGACACATTGACCGGGGCGCTGGGCGAGGCAGAGGCAGCAGCAAAGGAGGCA
GCAGCAAAGGAAGCGGCGGCGAAAGAAGCGGCGGCGAAAGCGAACAAATGTGGACAGAGGAGCAAATTTG
GGATCAACCGCCCTGCTGTGCTGGCGCCAGAGGATGGGCTGGCCATGTCCCTACACTTCATGACACTGGG
TGGCAGTTCTCTTTCCCCTACTGAGGGCAAAGGCTCCGGACTCCAGGGCCACATCATGGAGAACCCACAG
TACTTCAGTGATACCTGTGTCCACCATATCAAGCGCCAGGACATCATTCTCAAGTGGGAGCTAGGGGAGG
GAGCCTTTGGAAAGGTCTTTCTTGCTGAGTGCTACAACCTTCTGAATGATCAGGACAAGATGCTGGTGGC
TGTCAAGGCACTGAAGGAGACATCTGAGAATGCTCGTCAGGACTTCCATCGTGAGGCAGAGCTGCTCACC
ATGCTACAGCACCAACACATCGTACGCTTCTTTGGAGTCTGCACGGAGGGTGGCCCATTGCTCATGGTCT
TCGAGTACATGCGCCATGGGGACCTCAACCGTTTCCTCCGGTCCCACGGACCTGATGCAAAACTGCTGGC
TGGCGGCGAGGATGTGGCTCCTGGTCCTTTGGGCCTTGGGCAGCTTCTGGCTGTGGCTAGCCAGGTGGCT
GCTGGTATGGTGTACCTAGCCAGCCTGCACTTTGTGCACCGGGACCTGGCCACACGCAACTGTCTGGTGG
GTCAGGGACTAGTGGTCAAGATTGGAGACTTCGGCATGAGCAGGGACATCTACAGCACAGACTACTACCG
TGTGGGAGGTCGGACCATGCTGCCCATCCGCTGGATGCCTCCAGAGAGCATCCTCTACCGCAAGTTCAGC
ACCGAGAGTGATGTGTGGAGCTTCGGGGTGGTGCTCTGGGAGATCTTCACCTATGGAAAGCAACCCTGGT
ACCAGCTCTCCAACACTGAGGCGATCGAGTGCATCACGCAGGGCCGGGAGCTGGAGCGGCCGCGCGCCTG
CCCTCCTGATGTCTACGCCATCATGCGCGGCTGCTGGCAGCGTGAGCCGCAACAGCGCCTCAGCATGAAG
GATGTGCACGCGCGGCTGCAGGCCTTGGCACAGGCGCCACCGAGTTACCTGGACGTTCTGGGC
